>Addgene plasmid #174985 | pMSR:MSMEG_1110:Dendra | addgene full sequence | sequence record 345470 | Addgene NGS Result
GTCACAGAGATGACGCCAGCTCTGGTGCGTGCGTGGTGGGCCGGGATGGGTAGGAAGCACCCGACTGCCC
GCCGGCATGCCTACAACGTCCTCCGGGCGGTGATGAACACAGCGGTCGAGGACAAGCTGATCGCAGAGAA
CCCGTGCCGGATCGAGCAGAAGGCAGCCGATGAGCGCGACGTAGAGGCGCTGACGCCTGAGGAGCTGGAC
ATCGTCGCCGCTGAGATCTTCGAGCACTACCGGATCGCGGCATACATCCTGGCGTGGACGAGCCTCCGGT
TCGGAGAGCTGATCGAGCTTCGCCGCAAGGACATCGTGGACGACGGCATGACGATGAAGCTCCGGGTGCG
CCGTGGCGCTTCCCGCGTGGGGAACAAGATCGTCGTTGGCAACGCCAAGACCGTCCGGTCGAAGCGTCCT
GTGACGGTTCCGCCTCACGTCGCGGAGATGATCCGAGCGCACATGAAGGACCGTACGAAGATGAACAAGG
GCCCCGAGGCATTCCTGGTGACCACGACGCAGGGCAACCGGCTGTCGAAGTCCGCGTTCACCAAGTCGCT
GAAGCGTGGCTACGCCAAGATCGGTCGGCCGGAACTCCGCATCCACGACCTCCGCGCTGTCGGCGCTACG
TTCGCCGCTCAGGCAGGTGCGACGACCAAGGAGCTGATGGCCCGTCTCGGTCACACGACTCCTAGGATGG
CGATGAAGTACCAGATGGCGTCTGAGGCCCGCGACGAGGCTATCGCTGAGGCGATGTCCAAGCTGGCCAA
GACCTCCTGAAACGCAAAAAGCCCCCCTCCCAAGGACACTGAGTCCTAAAGAGGGGGGTTTCTTGTCAGT
ACGCGAAGAACCACGCCTGGCCGCGAGCGCCAGCACCGCCGCTCTGTGCGGAGACCTGGGCACCAGCCCC
GCCGCCGCCAGGAGCATTGCCGTTCCCGCCAGAAATCTAGACGGTGACCACAACGCGCCCGCTTTGATCG
GGGACGTCGAAATATTGGATCGTCGGCACCGTCACGGCCGTGGGAGGCGGCACGATCCGCGACGTGATGA
TCGGCCGCATCCCCACGGTGCTGCGCAGTGAGCTCTACGCCATCCCGGCGTTGATCTGTGCGTTCGCACG
CACAGGCCCGGTGTGAGAAGGGTCTCTGACGAGCGGGAGAACTCCCTATCAGTGATAGAGTTTGTCCTCC
CTATCAGTGATAGATAGGCTTAAGGAGTAATACGACTCACTATAGGGAGAAGGAGGCCATTATGCCCGTC
GCCGACCGGGTGCGGGCCGCGGCCCGCGTCGTGCTCCCGCATCTCTACGGCGAGCCGGGGGAGACCCGCA
GGCAGCGCATCATCCGGCGTGTGCGCATCGGCATCGTGATCGCGGCGTGCCTGGTGACGCTGCAGTCGGT
GCTGTTGGTGCTCGGCGCGTGGCGCAACGACCGGCAGATCGAACGCAACATGGGTGTCGCCGCGGCCGAG
GTGCTCAGCGCGGGCCCGCGCCGGTCGACCATCGAGTTCGTCACGCCCGACCGCGTCACCTACCGGCCCG
AACTCGGCGTGCTGTACCCCAGCGAACTCGACACCGGCATGCGCATCTACGTCGAGTACGACAAGAACAA
CCCCGAGCTGGTGCGCGTGCGCGACCGCAACGCCGCGCTCGCGATCATCCCGGCCGGGTCGATCGCGGTG
GTGGGGTGGATGATCGCAGGCGCCGCACTGGTCGGGCTGTGGCTGTTGCAGCGGCGGACGAAGCTTGGTG
CGGCCGCGGGCAACACGCCTGGCATCAATCTGATCAAGGAGGACATGCGTGTCAAGGTGCATATGGAGGG
CAACGTGAACGGTCACGCCTTCGTGATCGAGGGGGAGGGTAAGGGTAAGCCTTACGAAGGGACCCAGACC
GCCAACCTCACCGTCAAGGAGGGCGCCCCTCTCCCATTCTCGTACGATATCCTCACTACCGCGGTGCATT
ACGGGAACCGCGTGTTCACCAAGTACCCCGAGGATATCCCTGACTACTTCAAGCAGAGCTTCCCGGAGGG
ATACTCCTGGGAGCGGACGATGACCTTCGAAGACAAGGGTATCTGTACGATCCGCAGCGACATCTCGCTG
GAAGGGGACTGTTTCTTCCAGAACGTCCGTTTCAAGGGGACCAACTTTCCGCCGAACGGCCCGGTCATGC
AGAAGAAGACCCTCAAGTGGGAGCCGAGCACGGAGAAGCTGCACGTTCGGGACGGCCTCCTGGTCGGCAA
CATCAACATGGCGCTGCTGCTGGAAGGCGGCGGCCACTACCTATGCGACTTCAAGACCACGTACAAAGCG
AAGAAGGTCGTCCAGCTGCCCGACGCGCACTTCGTGGACCACCGCATCGAAATCCTGGGGAACGATTCGG
ACTACAACAAGGTCAAGTTGTACGAGCACGCTGTGGCACGCTATAGCCCGCTCCCGTCGCAGGTCTGGTT
CGAAGGCGGCGGCGGGGAGAACCTGTATTTCCAGGACTACAAGGACGACGACGACAAGTGATTTAAATAA
CCCCTTGGGGCCTCTAAACGGGTCTTGAGGGGTTTTTTGTTAACTAGCGTACGATCGAATTCCTGCAGCT
CACGGTAACTGATGCCGTATTTGCAGTACCAGCGTACGGCCCACAGAATGATGTCACGCTGAAAATGCCG
GCCTTTGAATGGGTTCATGTGCAGCTCCATCAGCAAAAGGGGATGATAAGTTTATCACCACCGACTATTT
GCAACAGTGCCGTTGATCGTGCTATGATCGACTGATGTCATCAGCGGTGGAGTGCAATGTCGTGCAATAC
GAATGGCGAAAAGCCGAGCTCATCGGTCAGCTTCTCAACCTTGGGGTTACCCCCGGCGGTGTGCTGCTGG
TCCACAGCTCCTTCCGTAGCGTCCGGCCCCTCGAAGATGGGCCACTTGGACTGATCGAGGCCCTGCGTGC
TACGCTGGGTCCGGGAGGGACGCTCGTCATGCCCTCGTGGTCAGGTCTGGACGACGAGCCGTTCGATCCT
GCCACGTCGCCCGTTACACCGGACCTTGGAGTTGTCTCTGACACATTCTGGCGCCTGCCAAATGTAAAGC
GCAGCGCCCATCCATTTGCCTTTGCGGCAGCGGGGCCACAGGCAGAGCAGATCATCTCTGATCCATTGCC
CCTGCCACCTTACTCGCCTGCAAGCCCGGTCGCCCGTGTCCATGAACTCGATGGGCAGGTACTTCTCCTC
GGCGTGGGACACGATGCCAACACGACGCTGCATCTTGCCGAGTTGATGGCAAAGGTTCCCTATGGGGTGC
CGAGACACTGCACCATTCTTCAGGATGGCAAGTTGGTACGCGTCGATTATCTCGAGAATGACCACTGCTG
TGAGCGCTTTGCCTTGGCGGACAGGTGGCTCAAGGAGAAGAGCCTTCAGAAGGAAGGTCCAGTCGGTCAT
GCCTTTGCTCGGTTGATCCGCTCCCGCGACATTGTGGCGACAGCCCTGGGTCAACTGGGCCGAGATCCGT
TGATCTTCCTGCATCCGCCAGAGGCGGGATGCGAAGAATGCGATGCCGCTCGCCAGTCGATTGGCTGAGC
TCATGAGCGGAGAACGAGATGACGTTGGAGGGGCAAGGTCGCGCTGATTGCTGGGGCAACACGGGGGATC
CACTAGTTCCATGAGCGTCAGACCCCGTAGAAAAGATCAAAGGATCTTCTTGAGATCCTTTTTTTCTGCG
CGTAATCTGCTGCTTGCAAACAAAAAAACCACCGCTACCAGCGGTGGTTTGTTTGCCGGATCAAGAGCTA
CCAACTCTTTTTCCGAAGGTAACTGGCTTCAGCAGAGCGCAGATACCAAATACTGTCCTTCTAGTGTAGC
CGTAGTTAGGCCACCACTTCAAGAACTCTGTAGCACCGCCTACATACCTCGCTCTGCTAATCCTGTTACC
AGTGGCTGCTGCCAGTGGCGATAAGTCGTGTCTTACCGGGTTGGACTCAAGACGATAGTTACCGGATAAG
GCGCAGCGGTCGGGCTGAACGGGGGGTTCGTGCACACAGCCCAGCTTGGAGCGAACGACCTACACCGAAC
TGAGATACCTACAGCGTGAGCTATGAGAAAGCGCCACGCTTCCCGAGGGGAGAAAGGCGGACAGGTATCC
GGTAAGCGGCAGGGTCGGAACAGGAGAGCGCACGAGGGAGCTTCCAGGGGGAAACGCCTGGTATCTTTAT
AGTCCTGTCGGGTTTCGCCACCTCTGACTTGAGCGTCGATTTTTGTGATGCTCGTCAGGGGGGCGGAGCC
TATGGAAAAACGCCAGCAACGCGGCCTTTTTACGGTTCCTGGCCTTTTGCTGGCCTTTTGCTCACATGTT
CTTTCCTGCGTTATCCCCTGATTCTGTGGATAACCGTATTACCGCCTTTGAGTGAGCTGATACCGCTCGC
CGCAGCCGAACGACCGAGCGCAACGCGTGCGGCCGCGGTACCCGGGGATCCTCTAGAGTCGACCACCAAG
GGCACCATCTCTGCTTGGGCCACCCCGTTGGCCGCAGCCAGCTCGCTGAGAGCCGTGAACGACAGGGCGA
ACGCCAGCCCGCCGACGGCGAGGGTTCCGACCGCTGCAACTCCCGGTGCAACCTTGTCCCGGTCTATTCT
CTTCACTGCACCAGCTCCAATCTGGTGTGAATGCCCCTCGTCTGTTCGCGCAGGCGGGGGGCTCTATTCG
TTTGTCAGCATCGAAAGTAGCCAGATCAGGGATGCGTTGCAACCGCGTATGCCCAGGTCAGAAGAGTCGC
ACAAGAGTTGCAGACCCCTGGAAAGAAAAATGGCCAGAGGGCGAAAACACCCTCTGACCAGCGGAGCGGG
CGACGGGAATCGAACCCGCGTAGCTAGTTTGGAAGAATGGGTGTCTGCCGACCACATATGGGCCGGTCAA
GATAGGTTTTTACCCCCTCTCGGCTGCATCCTCTAAGTGGAAAGAAATTGCAGGTCGTAGAAGCGCGTTG
AAGCCTGAGAGTTGCACAGGAGTTGCAACCCGGTAGCCTTGTTCACGACGAGAGGAGACCTAGTTGGCAC
GTCGCGGATGGGGATCGCTGAAGACTCAGCGCAGCGGGAGGATCCAAGCCTCATACGTCAACCCGCAGGA
CGGTGTGAGGTACTACGCGCTGCAGACCTACGACAACAAGATGGACGCCGAAGCCTGGCTCGCGGGCGAG
AAGCGGCTCATCGAGATGGAGACCTGGACCCCTCCACAGGACCGGGCGAAGAAGGCAGCCGCCAGCGCCA
TCACGCTGGAGGAGTACACCCGGAAGTGGCTCGTGGAGCGCGACCTCGCAGACGGCACCAGGGATCTGTA
CAGCGGGCACGCGGAGCGCCGCATCTACCCGGTGCTAGGTGAAGTGGCG
Features (pLannotate 1.2.2; 13 found; start..end, strand, type, name):
    839..943     -  CDS            32 (fragment): VG32_BPML5 - Protein predicted: Swiss-Prot protein existence level 4. From Mycobacterium phage L5 (Mycobacteriophage L5).
    999..1103    +  CDS            Y4104_STRCO (fragment): Protein inferred from homology: Swiss-Prot protein existence level 3. From Streptomyces coelicolor (strain ATCC BAA-471 / A3(2) / M145).
   1161..1180    +  promoter       tight TRE promoter (fragment): Tet-responsive promoter PTight, consisting of seven tet operator sequences followed by the minimal CMV promoter
   1187..1204    +  promoter       tight TRE promoter (fragment): Tet-responsive promoter PTight, consisting of seven tet operator sequences followed by the minimal CMV promoter
   1218..1236    +  promoter       T7 promoter: promoter for bacteriophage T7 RNA polymerase
   1762..2448    +  CDS            Dendra2: Dendra2 is a photoconvertible green fluorescent protein published in 2006, derived from Dendronephthya sp.. It has high acid sensitivity.
   2488..2508    +  CDS            FLAG (fragment): FLAG® epitope tag, followed by an enterokinase cleavage site
   2517..2559    +  terminator     T7 terminator (fragment): transcription terminator for bacteriophage T7 RNA polymerase
   2765..3565    +  CDS            ApmR: aminoglycoside 3-N-acetyltransferase type IV ; aac(3)IV; confers resistance to apramycin (Paget and Davies, 1996)
   3632..3649    -  misc_feature   MCS (fragment): pBluescript multiple cloning site
   3690..4278    +  rep_origin     ori: high-copy-number ColE1/pMB1/pBR322/pUC origin of replication
   4446..4474    +  misc_feature   MCS (fragment): pUC18/19 multiple cloning site
   5034..777     +  CDS            33 (across the origin): VINT_BPML5 - Also known as int. Protein inferred from homology: Swiss-Prot protein existence level 3. Integrase is necessary for integration of the phage into the host genome by site-specific recombination. From Mycobacterium phage L5 (Mycobacteriophage L5).
