[The description below was written by a language model from this plasmid's Addgene catalogue record and pLannotate feature annotations shown in this document.]
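Description:
pMSR:MSMEG_1110:Dendra is a 5.4 kb integrating mycobacterial expression plasmid built on the pMSR:Dendra backbone. It expresses the Mycolicibacterium (Mycobacterium) smegmatis gene MSMEG_1110 as a C-terminal fluorescent fusion. In E. coli it is propagated through a high-copy ColE1/pUC-type origin and selected with apramycin, conferred by the aac(3)IV aminoglycoside acetyltransferase gene. This marker also works in mycobacteria. The plasmid has no annotated mycobacterial replication origin. It carries instead the mycobacteriophage L5 integrase gene, which spans the numbering origin of the circular sequence, together with adjacent L5-derived sequence. This arrangement fits the catalogue description of site-specific, single-copy integration at the chromosomal L5 attachment site.

The MSMEG_1110 open reading frame was inserted by ligation-independent cloning. It is not itself annotated, but it appears to occupy the gap between the promoter region and the Dendra2 coding sequence. The record gives the promoter as pmycTetO, a mycobacterial promoter carrying tet operators. The two short matches that the automated annotation labels as "tight TRE promoter" fragments most likely reflect these tetO sites rather than any mammalian element. A T7 promoter lies just downstream of them, and a T7 terminator fragment follows the cassette, which allows T7 polymerase-driven expression of the same fusion in E. coli. The gene is joined through a Gly-Ala linker to Dendra2, a green-to-red photoconvertible fluorescent protein, followed by a single FLAG epitope. The plasmid belongs to a systematic mycobacterial gene resource. It is suited to imaging the localization of the MSMEG_1110 product in live cells, while the FLAG tag allows antibody-based detection or purification. The record does not state the function of MSMEG_1110.
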