Addgene plasmid #174985: pMSR:MSMEG_1110:Dendra
Purpose: C-term fluorescent fusion
Depositing lab: Keith Derbyshire & Joseph Wade. Depositing organization: Wadsworth Center, New York State Department of Health. Publication: A Mycobacterial Systems Resource for the Research Community. Judd JA, Canestrari J, Clark R, Joseph A, Lapierre P, Lasek-Nesselquist E, Mir M, Palumbo M, Smith C, Stone M, Upadhyay A, Wirth SE, Dedrick RM, Meier CG, Russell DA, Dills A, Dove E, Kester J, Wolf ID, Zhu J, Rubin ER, Fortune S, Hatfull GF, Gray TA, Wade JT, Derbyshire KM. mBio. 2021 Mar 2;12(2). pii: mBio.02401-20. doi: 10.1128/mBio.02401-20. PubMed 33653882.
Backbone
  Vector backbone: pMSR:Dendra
  Vector type: Bacterial Expression ; Integrating Mycobacterial Expression Vector attL5. T7 expression in E. coli
Growth in bacteria
  Bacterial resistance: Apramycin, 25 μg/mL
  Growth temperature: 37°C
  Growth strain: DH5alpha
  Copy number: High Copy
Gene/Insert
  Gene/Insert name: MSMEG_1110
  Species: M. smegmatis
  Promoter: pmycTetO
  Tag / fusion protein: Gly-Ala Linker/Dendra2/1x Flag Tag (C terminal on insert)
  Cloning method: Ligation Independent Cloning
  Sequencing primers: 5′ TGATAGAGTTTGTCCTCCCTATCAG; 3′ TCCATATGCACCTTGACACG
Resource information
  A portion of this plasmid was derived from a plasmid made by: CP000480.1
Terms and licenses: Academic/Nonprofit Terms; Industry Terms: Not Available to Industry
Depositor comments: 5' cloning site: AseI (destroyed), 3' cloning site: HindIII (not destroyed)
How to cite: pMSR:MSMEG_1110:Dendra was a gift from Keith Derbyshire & Joseph Wade (Addgene plasmid # 174985 ; http://n2t.net/addgene:174985 ; RRID:Addgene_174985)
