>Addgene plasmid #174985 | pMSR:MSMEG_1110:Dendra | depositor partial sequence | sequence record 339379 | partial
ATGCCCGTCGCCGACCGGGTGCGGGCCGCGGCCCGCGTCGTGCTCCCGCATCTCTACGGCGAGCCGGGGG
AGACCCGCAGGCAGCGCATCATCCGGCGTGTGCGCATCGGCATCGTGATCGCGGCGTGCCTGGTGACGCT
GCAGTCGGTGCTGTTGGTGCTCGGCGCGTGGCGCAACGACCGGCAGATCGAACGCAACATGGGTGTCGCC
GCGGCCGAGGTGCTCAGCGCGGGCCCGCGCCGGTCGACCATCGAGTTCGTCACGCCCGACCGCGTCACCT
ACCGGCCCGAACTCGGCGTGCTGTACCCCAGCGAACTCGACACCGGCATGCGCATCTACGTCGAGTACGA
CAAGAACAACCCCGAGCTGGTGCGCGTGCGCGACCGCAACGCCGCGCTCGCGATCATCCCGGCCGGGTCG
ATCGCGGTGGTGGGGTGGATGATCGCAGGCGCCGCACTGGTCGGGCTGTGGCTGTTGCAGCGGCGGACG
